>Addgene plasmid #146655 | pT7-EGFP-SBP-C1_J | depositor full sequence | sequence record 289101 | Full Sequence
TAGTTATTAATAGTAATCAATTACGGGGTCATTAGTTCATAGCCCATATATGGAGTTCCGCGTTACATAA
CTTACGGTAAATGGCCCGCCTGGCTGACCGCCCAACGACCCCCGCCCATTGACGTCAATAATGACGTATG
TTCCCATAGTAACGCCAATAGGGACTTTCCATTGACGTCAATGGGTGGAGTATTTACGGTAAACTGCCCA
CTTGGCAGTACATCAAGTGTATCATATGCCAAGTACGCCCCCTATTGACGTCAATGACGGTAAATGGCCC
GCCTGGCATTATGCCCAGTACATGACCTTATGGGACTTTCCTACTTGGCAGTACATCTACGTATTAGTCA
TCGCTATTACCATGGTGATGCGGTTTTGGCAGTACATCAATGGGCGTGGATAGCGGTTTGACTCACGGGG
ATTTCCAAGTCTCCACCCCATTGACGTCAATGGGAGTTTGTTTTGGCACCAAAATCAACGGGACTTTCCA
AAATGTCGTAACAACTCCGCCCCATTGACGCAAATGGGCGGTAGGCGTGTACGGTGGGAGGTCTATATAA
GCAGAGCTCTCTGGCTAACTAGAGAACCCACTGCTTACTGGCTTATCGAAATTAATACGACTCACTATAG
GGAGACCCAAGCTCTAGCGCTACCGGTCGCCACCATGGTGAGCAAGGGCGAGGAGCTGTTCACCGGGGTG
GTGCCCATCCTGGTCGAGCTGGACGGCGACGTAAACGGCCACAAGTTCAGCGTGTCCGGCGAGGGCGAGG
GCGATGCCACCTACGGCAAGCTGACCCTGAAGTTCATCTGCACCACCGGCAAGCTGCCCGTGCCCTGGCC
CACCCTCGTGACCACCCTGACCTACGGCGTGCAGTGCTTCAGCCGCTACCCCGACCACATGAAGCAGCAC
GACTTCTTCAAGTCCGCCATGCCCGAAGGCTACGTCCAGGAGCGCACCATCTTCTTCAAGGACGACGGCA
ACTACAAGACCCGCGCCGAGGTGAAGTTCGAGGGCGACACCCTGGTGAACCGCATCGAGCTGAAGGGCAT
CGACTTCAAGGAGGACGGCAACATCCTGGGGCACAAGCTGGAGTACAACTACAACAGCCACAACGTCTAT
ATCATGGCCGACAAGCAGAAGAACGGCATCAAGGTGAACTTCAAGATCCGCCACAACATCGAGGACGGCA
GCGTGCAGCTCGCCGACCACTACCAGCAGAACACCCCCATCGGCGACGGCCCCGTGCTGCTGCCCGACAA
CCACTACCTGAGCACCCAGTCCGCCCTGAGCAAAGACCCCAACGAGAAGCGCGATCACATGGTCCTGCTG
GAGTTCGTGACCGCCGCCGGGATCACTCTCGGCATGGACGAGCTGTACAAGTCCGGACTCATGGACGAGA
AGACCACCGGCTGGCGGGGCGGCCACGTGGTGGAGGGCCTGGCCGGCGAGCTGGAGCAGCTGCGGGCCAG
GCTGGAGCACCACCCTCAGGGCCAGCGGGAGCCCAGATCTCGAGCTCAAGCTTCGAATTCTGCAGTCGAC
GGTACCGCGGGCCCGGGATCCACCGGATCTAGATAACTGATCATAATCAGCCATACCACATTTGTAGAGG
TTTTACTTGCTTTAAAAAACCTCCCACACCTCCCCCTGAACCTGAAACATAAAATGAATGCAATTGTTGT
TGTTAACTTGTTTATTGCAGCTTATAATGGTTACAAATAAAGCAATAGCATCACAAATTTCACAAATAAA
GCATTTTTTTCACTGCATTCTAGTTGTGGTTTGTCCAAACTCATCAATGTATCTTAACGCGTAAATTGTA
AGCGTTAATATTTTGTTAAAATTCGCGTTAAATTTTTGTTAAATCAGCTCATTTTTTAACCAATAGGCCG
AAATCGGCAAAATCCCTTATAAATCAAAAGAATAGACCGAGATAGGGT
[37 nt withheld, positions 1939-1975]
AAAGAACGTGGACTCCAACGTCAAAGG
[49 nt withheld, positions 2003-2051]
T
[91 nt withheld, positions 2053-2143]
G
[124 nt withheld, positions 2145-2268]
CAGGTGGCACTTTTCGGGGAAATGTGCGCGGAACCCCTATTTGTTTATTTTTCTAAATACATTCAAATAT
GTATCCGCTCATGAGACAATAACCCTGATAAATGCTTCAATAATATTGAAAAAGGAAGAGTCCTGAGGCG
GAAAGAACCAGCTGTGGAATGTGTGTCAGTTAGGGTGTGGAAAGTCCCCAGGCTCCCCAGCAGGCAGAAG
TATGCAAAGCATGCATCTCAATTAGTCAGCAACCAGGTGTGGAAAGTCCCCAGGCTCCCCAGCAGGCAGA
AGTATGCAAAGCATGCATCTCAATTAGTCAGCAACCATAGTCCCGCCCCTAACTCCGCCCATCCCGCCCC
TAACTCCGCCCAGTTCCGCCCATTCTCCGCCCCATGGCTGACTAATTTTTTTTATTTATGCAGAGGCCGA
GGCCGCCTCGGCCTCTGAGCTATTCCAGAAGTAGTGAGGAGGCTTTTTTGGAGGCCTAGGCTTTTGCAAA
GATCGATCAAGAGACAGGATGAGGATCGTTTCGCATGATTGAACAAGATGGATTGCACGCAGGTTCTCCG
GCCGCTTGGGTGGAGAGGCTATTCGGCTATGACTGGGCACAACAGACAATCGGCTGCTCTGATGCCGCCG
TGTTCCGGCTGTCAGCGCAGGGGCGCCCGGTTCTTTTTGTCAAGACCGACCTGTCCGGTGCCCTGAATGA
ACTGCAAGACGAGGCAGCGCGGCTATCGTGGCTGGCCACGACGGGCGTTCCTTGCGCAGCTGTGCTCGAC
GTTGTCACTGAAGCGGGAAGGGACTGGCTGCTATTGGGCGAAGTGCCGGGGCAGGATCTCCTGTCATCTC
ACCTTGCTCCTGCCGAGAAAGTATCCATCATGGCTGATGCAATGCGGCGGCTGCATACGCTTGATCCGGC
TACCTGCCCATTCGACCACCAAGCGAAACATCGCATCGAGCGAGCACGTACTCGGATGGAAGCCGGTCTT
GTCGATCAGGATGATCTGGACGAAGAGCATCAGGGGCTCGCGCCAGCCGAACTGTTCGCCAGGCTCAAGG
CGAGCATGCCCGACGGCGAGGATCTCGTCGTGACCCATGGCGATGCCTGCTTGCCGAATATCATGGTGGA
AAATGGCCGCTTTTCTGGATTCATCGACTGTGGCCGGCTGGGTGTGGCGGACCGCTATCAGGACATAGCG
TTGGCTACCCGTGATATTGCTGAAGAGCTTGGCGGCGAATGGGCTGACCGCTTCCTCGTGCTTTACGGTA
TCGCCGCTCCCGATTCGCAGCGCATCGCCTTCTATCGCCTTCTTGACGAGTTCTTCTGAGCGGGACTCTG
GGGTTCGAAATGACCGACCAAGCGACGCCCAACCTGCCATCACGAGATTTCGATTCCACCGCCGCCTTCT
ATGAAAGGTTGGGCTTCGGAATCGTTTTCCGGGACGCCGGCTGGATGATCCTCCAGCGCGGGGATCTCAT
GCTGGAGTTCTTCGCCCACCCTAGGGGGAGGCTAACTGAAACACGGAAGGAGACAATACCGGAAGGAACC
CGCGCTATGACGGCAATAAAAAGACAGAATAAAACGCACGGTGTTGGGTCGTTTGTTCATAAACGCGGGG
TTCGGTCCCAGGGCTGGCACTCTGTCGATACCCCACCGAGACCCCATTGGGGCCAATACGCCCGCGTTTC
TTCCTTTTCCCCACCCCACCCCCCAAGTTCGGGTGAAGGCCCAGGGCTCGCAGCCAACGTCGGGGCGGCA
GGCCCTGCCATAGCCTCAGGTTACTCATATATACTTTAGATTGATTTAAAACTTCATTTTTAATTTAAAA
GGATCTAGGTGAAGATCCTTTTTGATAATCTCATGACCAAAATCCCTTAACGTGAGTTTTCGTTCCACTG
AGCGTCAGACCCCGTAGAAAAGATCAAAGGATCTTCTTGAGATCCTTTTTTTCTGCGCGTAATCTGCTGC
TTGCAAACAAAAAAACCACCGCTACCAGCGGTGGTTTGTTTGCCGGATCAAGAGCTACCAACTCTTTTTC
CGAAGGTAACTGGCTTCAGCAGAGCGCAGATACCAAATACTGTCCTTCTAGTGTAGCCGTAGTTAGGCCA
CCACTTCAAGAACTCTGTAGCACCGCCTACATACCTCGCTCTGCTAATCCTGTTACCAGTGGCTGCTGCC
AGTGGCGATAAGTCGTGTCTTACCGGGTTGGACTCAAGACGATAGTTACCGGATAAGGCGCAGCGGTCGG
GCTGAACGGGGGGTTCGTGCACACAGCCCAGCTTGGAGCGAACGACCTACACCGAACTGAGATACCTACA
GCGTGAGCTATGAGAAAGCGCCACGCTTCCCGAAGGGAGAAAGGCGGACAGGTATCCGGTAAGCGGCAGG
GTCGGAACAGGAGAGCGCACGAGGGAGCTTCCAGGGGGAAACGCCTGGTATCTTTATAGTCCTGTCGGGT
TTCGCCACCTCTGACTTGAGCGTCGATTTTTGTGATGCTCGTCAGGGGGGCGGAGCCTATGGAAAAACGC
CAGCAACGCGGCCTTTTTACGGTTCCTGGCCTTTTGCTGGCCTTTTGCTCACATGTTCTTTCCTGCGTTA
TCCCCTGATTCTGTGGATAACCGTATTACCGCCATGCAT
Features (pLannotate 1.2.2; 17 found; start..end, strand, type, name):
     61..364     +  enhancer       CMV enhancer: human cytomegalovirus immediate early enhancer
    365..568     +  promoter       CMV promoter: human cytomegalovirus (CMV) immediate early promoter
    564..597     +  LTR            5' LTR (truncated) (fragment): truncated 5' long terminal repeat (LTR) from HIV-1
    613..631     +  promoter       T7 promoter: promoter for bacteriophage T7 RNA polymerase
    665..1381    +  CDS            EGFP: EGFP is a basic (constitutively fluorescent) green fluorescent protein published in 1996, derived from Aequorea victoria. It is reported to be a rapidly-maturing weak dimer with moderate acid sensitivity.
   1391..1504    +  CDS            SBP: streptavidin-binding peptide selected from a peptide library; binds streptavidin with nanomolar affinity (Keefe et al., 2001)
   1505..1561    +  misc_feature   MCS: multiple cloning site
   1578..1662    +  CDS            large T antigen (fragment): large T antigen from SV40 (simian virus 40)
   1685..1806    +  polyA_signal   SV40 poly(A) signal: SV40 polyadenylation signal
   1840..2268    -  rep_origin     f1 ori (sequence partly withheld): f1 bacteriophage origin of replication; arrow indicates direction of (+) strand synthesis
   2295..2399    +  promoter       AmpR promoter: bla
   2401..2758    +  promoter       SV40 promoter: SV40 enhancer and early promoter
   2793..3587    +  CDS            NeoR/KanR: aminoglycoside phosphotransferase from Tn5; aph(3')-II (or nptII); confers resistance to neomycin, kanamycin, and G418 (Geneticin®)
   3608..3760    +  CDS            ble (fragment): BLE_KLEPN - Experimental evidence at protein level: Swiss-Prot protein existence level 1. Binding protein with a strong affinity to the bleomycin family of antibiotics. Binds to CL990; an antimitotic-antibiotic compound. From Klebsiella pneumoniae.
   3819..3866    +  polyA_signal   HSV TK poly(A) signal: herpes simplex virus thymidine kinase polyadenylation signal (Cole and Stacy, 1985)
   3957..3973    -  polyA_signal   bGH poly(A) signal (fragment): bovine growth hormone polyadenylation signal
   4195..4783    +  rep_origin     ori: high-copy-number ColE1/pMB1/pBR322/pUC origin of replication
