[The description below was written by a language model from this plasmid's Addgene catalogue record and pLannotate feature annotations shown in this document.]
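Description:
pT7-EGFP-SBP-C1_J is an empty mammalian expression backbone of about 4.9 kb, designed for making N-terminally tagged fusion proteins. The catalogue lists the parental backbone as unknown, although the "C1" name and the feature layout fit a vector in which the tag precedes the cloning site. It replicates in E. coli from a high-copy ColE1/pUC-type origin and also carries an f1 origin for single-stranded DNA production. A single NeoR/KanR (aph(3')-II) gene provides selection. It sits downstream of tandem bacterial (AmpR/bla) and SV40 enhancer/early promoters and is followed by an HSV TK polyadenylation signal, so it gives kanamycin resistance in bacteria and can confer G418 resistance in mammalian cells.

The expression cassette is driven by the human CMV immediate early enhancer and promoter. A T7 promoter lies between the CMV promoter and the coding region, which would allow T7 RNA polymerase-driven transcription of the same reading frame, for example in vitro. The coding region consists of EGFP followed directly by a streptavidin-binding peptide (SBP), then a multiple cloning site and an SV40 polyadenylation signal. A gene inserted in frame at the cloning site would therefore be expressed as an EGFP-SBP fusion, combining fluorescence detection with high-affinity capture on streptavidin. This suits localisation and pulldown experiments, though the record states no purpose beyond mammalian expression.

The short hits annotated as HIV-1 LTR, SV40 large T antigen, ble and bGH poly(A) are fragments, most likely residual or incidental matches rather than functional elements. No insert is present, and the depositor notes that the supplied sequence may be theoretical rather than fully verified.
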