Addgene plasmid #146655: pT7-EGFP-SBP-C1_J
Purpose: (Empty Backbone) Mammalian Expression vector
Depositing lab: Elisa Izaurralde. Depositing organization: Max Planck Institute for Developmental Biology.
Backbone
  Vector backbone: Unknown
  Vector type: Mammalian Expression
Growth in bacteria
  Bacterial resistance: Kanamycin, 50 μg/mL
  Growth temperature: 37°C
  Growth strain: DH5alpha
  Copy number: High Copy
Gene/Insert
  Gene/Insert name: None
Terms and licenses: Academic/Nonprofit Terms; Industry Terms: Not Available to Industry
Depositor comments: Plasmids from this collection were made available to the research community and donated after the lab closed. Please note that the sequence provided by the depositing laboratory may be theoretical/predicted or based on Sanger sequencing results. There may be discrepancies between sequencing results obtained by Addgene and the depositor sequence. If an Addgene verified sequence is not available, please contact before placing your order to request that our lab fully sequence the plasmid.
How to cite: pT7-EGFP-SBP-C1_J was a gift from Elisa Izaurralde (Addgene plasmid # 146655 ; http://n2t.net/addgene:146655 ; RRID:Addgene_146655)
